>Addgene plasmid #149321 | pDONR207 SARS-CoV-2 E_nostop | addgene full sequence | sequence record 296470 | Addgene NGS Result
TTCTGTGGATAACCGTATTACCGCTAGCCAGGAAGAGTTTGTAGAAACGCAAAAAGGCCATCCGTCAGGA
TGGCCTTCTGCTTAGTTTGATGCCTGGCAGTTTATGGCGGGCGTCCTGCCCGCCACCCTCCGGGCCGTTG
CTTCACAACGTTCAAATCCGCTCCCGGCGGATTTGTCCTACTCAGGAGAGCGTTCACCGACAAACAACAG
ATAAAACGAAAGGCCCAGTCTTCCGACTGAGCCTTTCGTTTTATTTGATGCCTGGCAGTTCCCTACTCTC
GCGTTAACGCTAGCATGGATCTCGGGCCCCAAATAATGATTTTATTTTGACTGATAGTGACCTGTTCGTT
GCAACAAATTGATGAGCAATGCTTTTTTATAATGCCAACTTTGTACAAAAAAGTTGGCATGTACTCTTTC
GTGAGCGAGGAAACCGGCACCCTGATCGTGAACTCCGTGCTGCTGTTCCTGGCCTTCGTGGTGTTCCTGC
TGGTGACCCTGGCTATCCTGACCGCTCTGAGACTGTGCGCTTACTGCTGCAACATCGTGAACGTGTCCCT
GGTGAAGCCCTCTTTCTACGTGTACAGCCGCGTGAAGAACCTGAACAGCTCCAGGGTGCCTGACCTGCTG
GTGTACCCAACTTTCTTGTACAAAGTTGGCATTATAAGAAAGCATTGCTTATCAATTTGTTGCAACGAAC
AGGTCACTATCAGTCAAAATAAAATCATTATTTGCCATCCAGCTGCAGCTCTGGCCCGTGTCTCAAAATC
TCTGATGTTACATTGCACAAGATAAAAATATATCATCATGAACAATAAAACTGTCTGCTTACATAAACAG
TAATACAAGGGGTGTTATGAGCCATATTCAACGGGAAACGTCGAGGCCGCGATTAAATTCCAACATGGAT
GCTGATTTATATGGGTATAAATGGGCTCGCGATAATGTCGGGCAATCAGGTGCGACAATCTATCGCTTGT
ATGGGAAGCCCGATGCGCCAGAGTTGTTTCTGAAACATGGCAAAGGTAGCGTTGCCAATGATGTTACAGA
TGAGATGGTCAGACTAAACTGGCTGACGGAATTTATGCCTCTTCCGACCATCAAGCATTTTATCCGTACT
CCTGATGATGCATGGTTACTCACCACTGCGATCCCCGGAAAAACAGCATTCCAGGTATTAGAAGAATATC
CTGATTCAGGTGAAAATATTGTTGATGCGCTGGCAGTGTTCCTGCGCCGGTTGCATTCGATTCCTGTTTG
TAATTGTCCTTTTAACAGCGATCGCGTATTTCGTCTCGCTCAGGCGCAATCACGAATGAATAACGGTTTG
GTTGATGCGAGTGATTTTGATGACGAGCGTAATGGCTGGCCTGTTGAACAAGTCTGGAAAGAAATGCATA
AACTTTTGCCATTCTCACCGGATTCAGTCGTCACTCATGGTGATTTCTCACTTGATAACCTTATTTTTGA
CGAGGGGAAATTAGGCCGGGAAGCCGATCTCGGCTTGAACGAATTGTTAGGTGGCGGTACTTGGGTCGAT
ATCAAAGTGCATCACTTCTTCCCGTATGCCCAACTTTGTATAGAGAGCCACTGCGGGATCGTCACCGTAA
TCTGCTTGCACGTAGATCACATAAGCACCAAGCGCGTTGGCCTCATGCTTGAGGAGATTGATGAGCGCGG
TGGCAATGCCCTGCCTCCGGTGCTCGCCGGAGACTGCGAGATCATAGATATAGATCTCACTACGCGGCTG
CTCAAACTTGGGCAGAACGTAAGCCGCGAGAGCGCCAACAACCGCTTCTTGGTCGAAGGCAGCAAGCGCG
ATGAATGTCTTACTACGGAGCAAGTTCCCGAGGTAATCGGAGTCCGGCTGATGTTGGGAGTAGGTGGCTA
CGTCTCCGAACTCACGACCGAAAAGATCAAGAGCAGCCCGCATGGATTTGACTTGGTCAGGGCCGAGCCT
ACATGTGCGAATGATGCCCATACTTGAGCCACCTAACTTTGTTTTAGGGCGACTGCCCTGCTGCGTAACA
TCGTTGCTGCTGCGTAACATCGTTGCTGCTCCATAACATCAAACATCGACCCACGGCGTAACGCGCTTGC
TGCTTGGATGCCCGAGGCATAGACTGTACAAAAAAACAGTCATAACAAGCCATGAAAACCGCCACTGCGC
CGTTACCACCGCTGCGTTCGGTCAAGGTTCTGGACCAGTTGCGTGAGCGCATACGCTACTTGCATTACAG
TTTACGAACCGAACAGGCTTATGTCAACTGGGTTCGTGCCTTCATCCGTTTCCACGGTGTGCGTCACCCG
GCAACCTTGGGCAGCAGCGAAGTCGAGGCATTTCTGTCCTGGCTGGCGAACGAGCGCAAGGTTTCGGTCT
CCACGCATCGTCAGGCATTGGCGGCCTTGCTGTTCTTCTACGGCAAGGTGCTGTGCACGGATCTGCCCTG
GCTTCAGGAGATCGGAAGACCTCGGCCGTCGCGGCGCTTGCCGGTGGTGCTGACCCCGGATGAAGTGGTT
CGCATCCTCGGTTTTCTGGAAGGCGAGCATCGTTTGTTCGCCCAGGACTCTAGCTATAGTTCTAGTGGTT
GGCTACTAATAGGTTGTATTGATGTTGGACGAGTCGGAATCGCAGACCGATACCAGGATCTTGCCATCCT
ATGGAACTGCCTCGGTGAGTTTTCTCCTTCATTACAGAAACGGCTTTTTCAAAAATATGGTATTGATAAT
CCTGATATGAATAAATTGCAGTTTCATTTGATGCTCGATGAGTTTTTCTAATCAGAATTGGTTAATTGGT
TGTAACACTGGCAGAGCATTACGCTGACTTGACGGGACGGCGCAAGCTCATGACCAAAATCCCTTAACGT
GAGTTTTCGTTCCACTGAGCGTCAGACCCCGTAGAAAAGATCAAAGGATCTTCTTGAGATCCTTTTTTTC
TGCGCGTAATCTGCTGCTTGCAAACAAAAAAACCACCGCTACCAGCGGTGGTTTGTTTGCCGGATCAAGA
GCTACCAACTCTTTTTCCGAAGGTAACTGGCTTCAGCAGAGCGCAGATACCAAATACTGTTCTTCTAGTG
TAGCCGTAGTTAGGCCACCACTTCAAGAACTCTGTAGCACCGCCTACATACCTCGCTCTGCTAATCCTGT
TACCAGTGGCTGCTGCCAGTGGCGATAAGTCGTGTCTTACCGGGTTGGACTCAAGACGATAGTTACCGGA
TAAGGCGCAGCGGTCGGGCTGAACGGGGGGTTCGTGCACACAGCCCAGCTTGGAGCGAACGACCTACACC
GAACTGAGATACCTACAGCGTGAGCTATGAGAAAGCGCCACGCTTCCCGAAGGGAGAAAGGCGGACAGGT
ATCCGGTAAGCGGCAGGGTCGGAACAGGAGAGCGCACGAGGGAGCTTCCAGGGGGAAACGCCTGGTATCT
TTATAGTCCTGTCGGGTTTCGCCACCTCTGACTTGAGCGTCGATTTTTGTGATGCTCGTCAGGGGGGCGG
AGCCTATGGAAAAACGCCAGCAACGCGGCCTTTTTACGGTTCCTGGCCTTTTGCTGGCCTTTTGCTCACA
TGTTCTTTCCTGCGTTATCCCCTGA
Features (pLannotate 1.2.2; 12 found; start..end, strand, type, name):
      1..25      +  rep_origin     RSF ori (fragment): Plasmids containing the RSF 1030 origin of replication can be propagated in E. coli cells that contain additional plasmids with compatible origins.
     52..79      -  terminator     rrnB T2 terminator: transcription terminator T2 from the E. coli rrnB gene
    211..254     +  terminator     rrnB T1 terminator: Escherichia coli rrnB; transcription terminator T1 from the E. coli rrnB gene
    311..406     +  protein_bind   attL3: mutant version of attL; recombination site for the Gateway® LR reaction LR Clonase™
    409..633     +  CDS            E: VEMP_SARS2 - Experimental evidence at protein level: Swiss-Prot protein existence level 1. Plays a central role in virus morphogenesis and assembly. Acts as a viroporin and self-assembles in host membranes forming pentameric protein-lipid pores that allow ion transport. Also plays a role in the induction of apoptosis (By similarity). Regulates the localization of S protein at cis-Golgi, the place of virus budding (PubMed:33229438). May act by slowing down the cell secretory pathway (PubMed:33229438). May interfere with tight-junction stability by interacting with host MPP5. This would result i
    635..734     -  protein_bind   attL2: mutant version of attL; recombination site for the Gateway® LR reaction LR Clonase™
    857..1483    +  CDS            KanR (fragment): aminoglycoside phosphotransferase; aph(3')-Ia; confers resistance to kanamycin in bacteria or G418 (Geneticin®) in eukaryotes
   1517..2050    -  CDS            GmR: gentamycin acetyltransferase; aacC1; confers resistance to gentamycin
   2239..2267    -  promoter       Pc promoter: intI1 (promoter lies within the coding sequence); class 1 integron promoter
   2245..2592    -  CDS            YPR2_ECOLX (fragment): Protein predicted: Swiss-Prot protein existence level 4. From Escherichia coli.
   2597..2781    +  CDS            KanR (fragment): aminoglycoside phosphotransferase; aph(3')-Ia; confers resistance to kanamycin in bacteria or G418 (Geneticin®) in eukaryotes
   2924..3512    +  rep_origin     ori: high-copy-number ColE1/pMB1/pBR322/pUC origin of replication
