[The description below was written by a language model from this plasmid's Addgene catalogue record and pLannotate feature annotations shown in this document.]
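Description:
pDONR207 SARS-CoV-2 E_nostop is a Gateway-compatible entry clone built on the Invitrogen pDONR207 backbone and carrying the coding sequence of the envelope (E) protein from SARS-CoV-2 isolate Wuhan-Hu-1. The 225 bp insert was synthesized with codon optimization, so it differs from the viral sequence by many synonymous changes while encoding the native protein. It deliberately lacks a stop codon. The sequenced plasmid is 3,595 nt, smaller than the empty donor vector, as expected once the donor vector's attP-flanked cassette is exchanged for the short insert. It is propagated in E. coli through a high-copy ColE1/pUC-type origin and selected with gentamicin, conferred by the aacC1 acetyltransferase gene (GmR) downstream of a class 1 integron Pc promoter. The annotation also reports two kanamycin-resistance gene fragments flanking the gentamicin cassette and a very short RSF origin fragment. These are partial matches and not functional elements according to the record.

The E open reading frame sits between two attL recombination sites, which the automated annotation labels attL3 and attL2. rrnB T1 and T2 terminators lie upstream and insulate the insert from read-through transcription. No promoter for expression of E is annotated, consistent with an entry clone that serves as a transfer intermediate, not an expression vector. An LR Clonase reaction moves the ORF into a destination vector of choice, and the absence of a stop codon allows in-frame C-terminal fusions to tags, reporters or other fusion partners supplied by that vector. E is a small viroporin involved in virion morphogenesis and assembly. The clone belongs to a collection of SARS-CoV-2 coding regions.
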