Addgene plasmid #149321: pDONR207 SARS-CoV-2 E_nostop
Purpose: Gateway-compatible Entry vector, with insert of the envelope (E) gene's CDS from SARS-CoV-2 isolate Wuhan-Hu-1. Does not contain stop codon.
Depositing lab: Fritz Roth. Depositing organization: Sinai Health System. Publication: A Comprehensive, Flexible Collection of SARS-CoV-2 Coding Regions. Kim DK, Knapp JJ, Kuang D, Chawla A, Cassonnet P, Lee H, Sheykhkarimli D, Samavarchi-Tehrani P, Abdouni H, Rayhan A, Li R, Pogoutse O, Coyaud E, van der Werf S, Demeret C, Gingras AC, Taipale M, Raught B, Jacob Y, Roth FP. G3 (Bethesda). 2020 Aug 6. pii: g3.120.401554. doi: 10.1534/g3.120.401554. PubMed 32763951.
Backbone
  Vector backbone: pDONR207
  Backbone manufacturer: Invitrogen
  Backbone size w/o insert (bp): 5585
  Vector type: Gateway-compatible Entry vector
Growth in bacteria
  Bacterial resistance: Gentamicin, 10 μg/mL
  Growth temperature: 37°C
  Growth strain: DH5alpha
  Copy number: Unknown
Gene/Insert
  Gene/Insert name: E
  Species: SARS-CoV-2 isolate Wuhan-Hu-1
  Insert size (bp): 225
  Mutation: Many synonymous changes due to codon optimization
  Entrez Gene: E (a.k.a. GU280_gp04)
  Cloning method: Gateway Cloning
  Sequencing primers: 5′ TCGCGTTAACGCTAGCATGGATCT; 3′ GTAACATCAGAGATTTTGAGACAC
Resource information
  A portion of this plasmid was derived from a plasmid made by: Synthesized from GenScript
Terms and licenses: Academic/Nonprofit Terms; Industry Terms
How to cite: pDONR207 SARS-CoV-2 E_nostop was a gift from Fritz Roth (Addgene plasmid # 149321 ; http://n2t.net/addgene:149321 ; RRID:Addgene_149321)
