>Addgene plasmid #149321 | pDONR207 SARS-CoV-2 E_nostop | depositor partial sequence | sequence record 291928 | Inserted CDS without stop codon
ATGTACTCTTTCGTGAGCGAGGAAACCGGCACCCTGATCGTGAACTCCGTGCTGCTGTTCCTGGCCTTCG
TGGTGTTCCTGCTGGTGACCCTGGCTATCCTGACCGCTCTGAGACTGTGCGCTTACTGCTGCAACATCGT
GAACGTGTCCCTGGTGAAGCCCTCTTTCTACGTGTACAGCCGCGTGAAGAACCTGAACAGCTCCAGGGTG
CCTGACCTGCTGGTG
